Addgene plasmid #68907: pAT588
Purpose: NanoLuc expressed constiutively from PBT1311 and GH023 RBS, pNBU2 backbone, AmpR
Depositing lab: Timothy Lu & Christopher Voigt. Depositing organization: Massachusetts Institute of Technology. Publication: Programming a Human Commensal Bacterium, Bacteroides thetaiotaomicron, to Sense and Respond to Stimuli in the Murine Gut Microbiota. Mimee M, Tucker AC, Voigt CA, Lu TK. Cell Syst. 2015 Jul 29;1(1):62-71. doi: 10.1016/j.cels.2015.06.001. PubMed 26918244.
Backbone
  Vector backbone: pNBU2
  Total vector size (bp): 5771
  Vector type: Bacterial Expression
  Selectable markers: Erythromycin in Bacteroides
Growth in bacteria
  Bacterial resistance: Ampicillin, 100 μg/mL
  Growth temperature: 37°C
  Growth strain: Pir1
  Copy number: Low Copy
Gene/Insert
  Gene/Insert name: NanoLuc
  Insert size (bp): 516
Terms and licenses: Academic/Nonprofit Terms; Industry Terms: Not Available to Industry
How to cite: pAT588 was a gift from Timothy Lu & Christopher Voigt (Addgene plasmid # 68907 ; http://n2t.net/addgene:68907 ; RRID:Addgene_68907)
