[The description below was written by a language model from this plasmid's Addgene catalogue record, the feature table of its GenBank file and pLannotate feature annotations shown in this document.]
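Description:
pAT588 is a 5,771 bp bacterial expression plasmid built on the pNBU2 backbone for constitutive NanoLuc luciferase production in Bacteroides, in the context of engineering the human gut commensal Bacteroides thetaiotaomicron. It works as a shuttle-type vector. In E. coli it replicates at low copy from the R6K γ origin, which needs the pi initiator protein supplied in trans, hence its propagation in a pir-expressing strain. Selection there is by ampicillin through the β-lactamase gene. An incP oriT, with an adjacent traJ fragment, allows the plasmid to be mobilised by conjugation from a suitable E. coli donor into Bacteroides, where an erm-family rRNA methylase gene provides erythromycin selection. The automated annotation matched this gene to ermC'. pNBU2 vectors are generally used as integrating vectors in Bacteroides, but the feature table annotates no integrase or attachment site, and a large stretch of the backbone before the erythromycin marker is unannotated.

The payload is a NanoLuc open reading frame, listed as a 516 bp insert. The annotation detected it by its similarity to the catalytic subunit of the Oplophorus gracilirostris luciferase, from which NanoLuc was engineered. It sits downstream of a multiple cloning site fragment. According to the catalogue entry, expression is driven constitutively by the PBT1311 promoter and translation is set by the GH023 ribosome binding site. Neither element is called out in the feature table, though both presumably lie in the unannotated region just upstream of the coding sequence. The accompanying GenBank record covers only 912 bp and carries no feature annotation. The construct serves as a luminescent reporter for measuring the strength of this promoter and RBS pairing in Bacteroides.
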