Features (pLannotate 1.2.2; 8 found; start..end, strand, type, name):
   1821..2549    -  CDS            ermC': ERM_BACIU - Experimental evidence at protein level: Swiss-Prot protein existence level 1. This protein produces a dimethylation of the adenine residue at position 2085 in 23S rRNA, resulting in reduced affinity between ribosomes and macrolide-lincosamide-streptogramin B antibiotics. From Bacillus subtilis.
   3020..3036    +  promoter       AmpR promoter (fragment): bla
   3037..3897    +  CDS            AmpR: β-lactamase; bla; confers resistance to ampicillin, carbenicillin, and related antibiotics
   3950..3995    -  CDS            traJ (fragment): oriT-recognizing protein; traJ
   4028..4137    -  oriT           oriT: incP origin of transfer
   4308..4696    +  rep_origin     R6K γ ori: γ replication origin from E. coli plasmid R6K; requires the R6K initiator protein pi for replication
   4708..4729    +  misc_feature   MCS (fragment): pBluescript multiple cloning site
   4988..5554    +  CDS            LUCI_OPLGR: Experimental evidence at protein level: Swiss-Prot protein existence level 1. Catalytic subunit of oplophorus-luciferin 2-monooxygenase. Oxidoreductase that converts coelenterazine (the oplophorus luciferin) to coelenteramide under emission of blue light with a maximum at 454 nm. Is also active with bisdeoxycoelenterazine. From Oplophorus gracilirostris (Luminous shrimp).
>Addgene plasmid #68907 | pAT588 | depositor full sequence | sequence record 121356 | pAT588 sequence 5771 bps
TCTCTATGTTGGATTCCTTGTTGCTCATATTGTGATGATAATTTCTACAAATATAGTCATTGGTAACTAT
CTATGAAACTGTTTGATACTTTTATAGTTGATTAAACTTGTTCATGGCATTTGCCTTAATATCATCCGCT
ATGTCAATGTAGGGTTTCATAGCTTTGTAGTCGCTGTGTCCCGTCCATTTCATGACCACCTGTGCCGGGA
TTCCGAGAGCCAGCGCATTGCAGATGAATGTCCTTCTTCCTGCATGGGTACTGAGCAAAGCGTATTTGGG
TGTGACTTCATCAATACGTTCATTTCCCTTGTAGTAGGTTTCCCGTACAGGCTCGTTGATTTCTGCCAGT
TCGCCCAGCTCTTTCAGGTAATCGTTCATCTTCTGGTTGCTGATGACGGGCAGAGCCATGTAATTCTCGA
AATGGATGTCCTTGTATTTGTCCAGTATGGCTTTGCTGTATTTGTTCAGTTCAATCGTCAGGCTGTCGGC
AGTCTTGACTGTGGTTATTTCGATGTGGTCGGACTTCACATCGCTTCTTTTCAGATTGCGAACATCCGAA
TACCGCAAACTCGTAAAGCAGCAGAACAGGAAAACATCACGCACACGTTCCAGGTATTGCTTATCCTTGG
GTATCTGGTAGTCTTTCAGCTTGTTCAGTTCATCCCAAGTCAGGAAGATTACTTTTTTCGAGGTGGTTTT
CAGTTTCGGTTTGAACGTATCGTATGCAATGTTCTGATGATGTCCTTTCTTGAAGCTCCAGCGCAGGAAC
CATTTGAGGAATCCCATTTGCTTGCCGATGGTGCTGTTTCTCATATCCTTGGTGTCACGCAGGAAGTTGA
CGTATTCGTTCAATCCAAACTCGTTGAAATAGTTGAACGTTGCATCCTCCTTGAACTCTTTGAGGTGGTT
CCTCACTGCTGCAAATTTTTCATAGGTGGATGCCGTCCAGTTATTCTGGTTACCGCACTCTTTTACAAAC
TCATCGAACACCTCCCAAAAGCTGACAGGGGCTTCTTCCGGCTGTTCTTCGCTGGTGTCTTTCATTCTCA
TGTTGAAAGCTTCCTTCAACTGTTGGGTCGTTGGCATGACCTCCTGCACCTCAAATTCCTTGAAAATATT
CTGGATTTCGGCATAGTATTTCAGCAAGTCCGTATTGATTTCGGCTGCACTTTGCTTTAGCTTGTTGGTA
CATCCGCTCTTTACCCGCTGCTTATCTGCATCCCATTTGGCTACGTCAATCCGGTAGCCCGTTGTAAACT
CGATGCGTTGGCTGGCAAAGATGACACGCATACGGATGGGTACGTTCTCTACGATTGGCACACCGTTCTT
TTTCCGGCTCTCCAATGCAAAAATGATGTTGCGCTTGATATTCATAATTGGGTGCGTTTGAAATTCTACA
CCCAAATATACACCCAATTATTGAGATAGCAAAAGACATTTAGAAACATTTACTTTTACTCTATATTGTA
ATTTACACTTGATTATCAGTCGTTTGCAGTCTTATGATATTCTGTGAAAGTATAAGTTCGAGAGCCTGTC
TCTCCGCAAAAAACGCTGAAAATCAGCAGATTGCAAAACAAACACCCTGTTTTACACCCAAGAATGTAAA
GTCGGCTGTTTTTGTTTTATTTAAGATAATACAACCACTACATAATAAAAGAGTAGCGATATTAAAAGAA
TCCGATGAGAAAAGACTAATATTTATCTATCCATTCAGTTTGATTTTTCAGGACTTTACATCGTCCTGAA
AGTATTTGTTGGTACCGGTACCGAGGACGCGTAAACATTTACAGTTGCATGTGGCCTATTGTTTTTAGCC
GTTAAATATTTTATAACTATTAAATAGCGATACAAATTGTTCGAAACTAATATTGTTTATATCATATATT
CTCGCATGTTTTAAAGCTTTATTAAATTGATTTTTTGTAAACAGTTTTTCGTACTCTTTGTTAACCCATT
TCATTACAAAAGTTTCATATTTTTTTCTCTCTTTAAATGCCATTTTTGCTGGCTTTCTTTTTAATACAAT
TAATGTGCTATCCACTTTAGGTTTTGGATGGAAATAATACCTAGGAATTTTTGCTAATATAGAAATATCT
ACCTCTGCCATTAACAGCAATGCTAGTGATCTGTTTGTATCTAATAACATTTTAGCAAAACCATATTCCA
CTATTAAATAACTTATTGTGGCTGAACTTTCAAAAACAATTTTTCGAATTATATTTGTGCTTATGTTGTA
AGGTATGCTGCCAAATATTTTATATGGATTGTGGCTAGGAAATGTAAATTTCAGTATATCATCATTTACT
ATTTGATAGTTAGGATAATTTAAGAGCTTATTACGAGTTACCTCACATAATTTAGAATCAATTTCTATCG
CCGTTACAAAATTACATCTCTTTACCAATCCAGCAGTAAAATGACCTTTCCCTGCACCTATTTCAAAGAT
GTTATCTTTTTCATCTAAACTTATGCAATTCATTATTTTTTCTATGTGATATTTTGAAGTAATAAAATTT
TGACTATCTTTTATATTTACTTTGTTCATTATAACCTCTCCTTAATTTATTGCATCTCTTTTCGAATATT
TATGTTTTTTGAGAAAAGAACGTACTCATGGTTCATCCCGATATGCGTATCGGTCTGTATATCAGCAACT
TTCTATGTGTTTCAACTACAATAGTCATCTATTCTCATCTTTCTGAGTCCACCCCCTGCAAAGCCCCTCT
TTACGACATAAAAATTCGGTCGGAAAAGGTATGCAAAAGATGTTTCTCTCTTTAAGAGAAACTCTTCGGG
ATGCAAAAATATGAAAATAACTCCAATTCACCAAATTATATAGCGACTTTTTTACAAAATGCTAAAATTT
GTTGATTTCCGTCAAGCAATTGTTGAGCAAAAATGTCTTTTACGATAAAATGATACCTCAATATCAACTG
TTTAGCAAAACGATATTTCTCTTAAAGAGAGAAACACCTTTTTGTTCACCAATCCCCGACTTTTAATCCC
GCGGCCATGATTGAAAAAGGAAGAGTATGAGTATTCAACATTTCCGTGTCGCCCTTATTCCCTTTTTTGC
GGCATTTTGCCTTCCTGTTTTTGCTCACCCAGAAACGCTGGTGAAAGTAAAAGATGCTGAAGATCAGTTG
GGTGCACGAGTGGGTTACATCGAACTGGATCTCAACAGCGGTAAGATCCTTGAGAGTTTTCGCCCCGAAG
AACGTTTTCCAATGATGAGCACTTTTAAAGTTCTGCTATGTGGCGCGGTATTATCCCGTATTGACGCCGG
GCAAGAGCAACTCGGTCGCCGCATACACTATTCTCAGAATGACTTGGTTGAGTACTCACCAGTCACAGAA
AAGCATCTTACGGATGGCATGACAGTAAGAGAATTATGCAGTGCTGCCATAACCATGAGTGATAACACTG
CGGCCAACTTACTTCTGACAACGATCGGAGGACCGAAGGAGCTAACCGCTTTTTTGCACAACATGGGGGA
TCATGTAACTCGCCTTGATCGTTGGGAACCGGAGCTGAATGAAGCCATACCAAACGACGAGCGTGACACC
ACGATGCCTGTAGCAATGGCAACAACGTTGCGCAAACTATTAACTGGCGAACTACTTACTCTAGCTTCCC
GGCAACAATTAATAGACTGGATGGAGGCGGATAAAGTTGCAGGACCACTTCTGCGCTCGGCCCTTCCGGC
TGGCTGGTTTATTGCTGATAAATCTGGAGCCGGTGAGCGTGGGTCTCGCGGTATCATTGCAGCACTGGGG
CCAGATGGTAAGCCCTCCCGTATCGTAGTTATCTACACGACGGGGAGTCAGGCAACTATGGATGAACGAA
ATAGACAGATCGCTGAGATAGGTGCCTCACTGATTAAGCATTGGTAACTGTCAGACCAAGTTTACTCATA
ACGCGTCAATTCGAGGGGGATCAATTCCGTGATAGGTGGGCTGCCCTTCCTGGTTGGCTTGGTTTCATCA
GCCATCCGCTTGCCCTCATCTGTTACGCCGGCGGTAGCCGGCCAGCCTCGCAGAGCAGGATTCCCGTTGA
GCACCGCCAGGTGCGAATAAGGGACAGTGAAGAAGGAACACCCGCTCGCGGGTGGGCCTACTTCACCTAT
CCTGCCCGGCTGACGCCGTTGGATACACCAAGGAAAGTCTACACGAACCCTTTGGCAAAATCCTGTATAT
CGTGCGAAAAAGGATGGATATACCGAAAAAATCGCTATAATGACCCCGAAGCAGGGTTATGCAGCGGAAA
ACGGAATTGATCCGGCCACGATGCGTCCGGCGTAGAGGATCTGAAGATCAGCAGTTCAACCTGTTGATAG
TACGTACTAAGCTCTCATGTTTCACGTACTAAGCTCTCATGTTTAACGTACTAAGCTCTCATGTTTAACG
AACTAAACCCTCATGGCTAACGTACTAAGCTCTCATGGCTAACGTACTAAGCTCTCATGTTTCACGTACT
AAGCTCTCATGTTTGAACAATAAAATTAATATAAATCAGCAACTTAAATAGCCTCTAAGGTTTTAAGTTT
TATAAGAAAAAAAAGAATATATAAGGCTTTTAAAGCTTTTAAGGTTTAACGGTTGTGGACAACAAGCCAG
GGATGTAACGCACTGAGAAGCCCTTAGAGCCTCTCAAAGCAATTTTGAGTGACACAGGAACACTTAACGG
CTGACATGGGAATTCCCCTCCACCGCGGTGGCGGCCGCTGATCTGGAAGAAGCAATGAAAGCTGCTGTTA
AGTCTCCGAATCAGGTATTGTTCCTGACAGGTGTATTCCCATCCGGTAAACGCGGATACTTTGCAGTTGA
TCTGACTCAGGAATAAATTATAAATTAAGGTAAGAAGATTGTAGGATAAGCTAATGAAATAGAAAAAGGA
TGCCGTCACACAACTTGTCGGCATTCTTTTTTGTTTTATTAGTTGAAAATATAGTGAAAAAGTTGCCTAA
ATATGTATGTTAACAAATTATTTGTCGTAACTTTGCACTCCGAAATAAAGACATATAAAAGAAAAGACAC
CATGGTTTTTACTCTGGAAGATTTTGTTGGCGATTGGCGTCAGACCGCGGGTTATAATTTGGATCAAGTC
CTGGAACAGGGTGGCGTAAGCTCTCTGTTCCAGAACCTGGGTGTGAGCGTGACGCCGATTCAGCGCATCG
TTCTGTCCGGCGAGAACGGTCTGAAAATTGATATTCATGTGATCATCCCGTACGAAGGCCTGAGCGGTGA
CCAAATGGGTCAAATCGAGAAAATCTTTAAAGTCGTCTACCCAGTTGACGATCACCACTTCAAGGTTATC
TTGCATTACGGTACGCTGGTGATTGATGGTGTGACCCCGAATATGATTGACTATTTCGGCCGTCCGTATG
AAGGCATTGCCGTTTTTGACGGTAAAAAGATCACCGTCACCGGTACCCTGTGGAATGGCAATAAGATTAT
TGACGAGCGTCTGATTAACCCGGACGGCAGCCTGCTGTTCCGCGTGACCATCAACGGTGTCACGGGTTGG
CGTCTGTGCGAGCGCATCCTGGCATAATGAACTGCACTTGCTTTGATAATTAATGATAAACAATCTAAAA
GCACTCTAATCGTTATCGGAGTGCTTTTAGATTACTAATCAAATTGCTTCTACTAATTGCCTATCTTCCA
GTGATGGAACAGCATTTGTGCATTGGCTGCAACAATCAGCCTTACTTGTGCCTGTTCTATTTCCGAACCG
ACCGCTTGTATGAATCCATCAAAATTCGTTT
