LOCUS       Exported 912 bp ds-DNA linear SYN 14-JUN-2021
DEFINITION  NanoLuc expressed constiutively from PBT1311 and GH023 RBS, pNBU2
            backbone, AmpR.
ACCESSION   .
VERSION     .
KEYWORDS    pAT588
SOURCE      synthetic DNA construct
  ORGANISM  synthetic DNA construct
REFERENCE   1 (bases 1 to 912)
  AUTHORS   Mimee M, Tucker AC, Voigt CA, Lu TK
  TITLE     Programming a Human Commensal Bacterium, Bacteroides
            thetaiotaomicron, to Sense and Respond to Stimuli in the Murine Gut
            Microbiota.
  JOURNAL   Cell Syst. 2015 Jul 29;1(1):62-71. doi: 10.1016/j.cels.2015.06.001.
  PUBMED    26918244
REFERENCE   2 (bases 1 to 912)
  AUTHORS   .
  TITLE     Direct Submission
  JOURNAL   Exported Jun 14, 2021 from SnapGene Server 1.1.58
            http://www.snapgene.com
FEATURES             Location/Qualifiers
     source          1..912
                     /organism="synthetic DNA construct"
                     /mol_type="other DNA"
ORIGIN
        1 attttgagtg acacaggaac acttaacggc tgacatggga attcccctcc accgcggtgg
       61 cggccgctga tctggaagaa gcaatgaaag ctgctgttaa gtctccgaat caggtattgt
      121 tcctgacagg tgtattccca tccggtaaac gcggatactt tgcagttgat ctgactcagg
      181 aataaattat aaattaaggt aagaagattg taggataagc taatgaaata gaaaaaggat
      241 gccgtcacac aacttgtcgg cattcttttt tgttttatta gttgaaaata tagtgaaaaa
      301 gttgcctaaa tatgtatgtt aacaaattat ttgtcgtaac tttgcactcc gaaataaaga
      361 catataaaag aaaagacacc atggttttta ctctggaaga ttttgttggc gattggcgtc
      421 agaccgcggg ttataatttg gatcaagtcc tggaacaggg tggcgtaagc tctctgttcc
      481 agaacctggg tgtgagcgtg acgccgattc agcgcatcgt tctgtccggc gagaacggtc
      541 tgaaaattga tattcatgtg atcatcccgt acgaaggcct gagcggtgac caaatgggtc
      601 aaatcgagaa aatctttaaa gtcgtctacc cagttgacga tcaccacttc aaggttatct
      661 tgcattacgg tacgctggtg attgatggtg tgaccccgaa tatgattgac tatttcggcc
      721 gtccgtatga aggcattgcc gtttttgacg gtaaaaagat caccgtcacc ggtaccctgt
      781 ggaatggcaa taagattatt gacgagcgtc tgattaaccc ggacggcagc ctgctgttcc
      841 gcgtgaccat caacggtgtc acgggttggc gtctgtgcga gcgcatcctg gcataatgaa
      901 ctgcacttgc tt
//
