>Addgene plasmid #68907 | pAT588 | addgene partial sequence | sequence record 126435 | hhvEBNA1-R 5'-TGGAATAGCAAGGGCAGTTC-3'
ATGGTCACGCGGAACAGCAGGCTGCCGTCCGGGTTAATCAGACGCTCGTCAATAATCTTATTGCCATTCC
ACAGGGTACCGGTGACGGTGATCTTTTTACCGTCAAAAACGGCAATGCCTTCATACGGACGGCCGAAATA
GTCAATCATATTCGGGGTCACACCATCAATCACCAGCGTACCGTAATGCAAGATAACCTTGAAGTGGTGA
TCGTCAACTGGGTAGACGACTTTAAAGATTTTCTCGATTTGACCCATTTGGTCACCGCTCAGGCCTTCGT
ACGGGATGATCACATGAATATCAATTTTCAGACCGTTCTCGCCGGACAGAACGATGCGCTGAATCGGCGT
CACGCTCACACCCAGGTTCTGGAACAGAGAGCTTACGCCACCCTGTTCCAGGACTTGATCCAAATTATAA
CCCGCGGTCTGACGCCAATCGCCAACAAAATCTTCCAGAGTAAAAACCATGGTGTCTTTTCTTTTATATG
TCTTTATTTCGGAGTGCAAAGTTACGACAAATAATTTGTTAACATACATATTTAGGCAACTTTTTCACTA
TATTTTCAACTAATAAAACAAAAAAGAATGCCGACAAGTTGTGTGACGGCATCCTTTTTCTATTTCATTA
GCTTATCCTACAATCTTCTTACCTTAATTTATAATTTATTCCTGAGTCAGATCAACTGCAAAGTATCCGC
GTTTACCGGATGGGAATACACCTGTCAGGAACAATACCTGATTCGGAGACTTAACAGCAGCTTTCATTGC
TTCTTCCAGATCAGCGGCCGCCACCGCGGTGGAG
